>Addgene plasmid #107393 | plenti-UBC-gate-3xHA-pGK-PUR | addgene full sequence | sequence record 241021 | Addgene NGS Result
ACAGCAGAGATCCAGTTTGGTTAGTACCGGGCCCGCTCTAGCCCTAGATTTAACCCAACAGAAGGCTCGA
CGCGTGGCCTCCGCGCCGGGTTTTGGCGCCTCCCGCGGGCGCCCCCCTCCTCACGGCGAGCGCTGCCACG
TCAGACGAAGGGCGCAGCGAGCGTCCTGATCCTTCCGCCCGGACGCTCAGGACAGCGGCCCGCTGCTCAT
AAGACTCGGCCTTAGAACCCCAGTATCAGCAGAAGGACATTTTAGGACGGGACTTGGGTGACTCTAGGGC
ACTGGTTTTCTTTCCAGAGAGCGGAACAGGCGAGGAAAAGTAGTCCCTTCTCGGCGATTCTGCGGAGGGA
TCTCCGTGGGGCGGTGAACGCCGATGATTATATAAGGACGCGCCGGGTGTGGCACAGCTAGTTCCGTCGC
AGCCGGGATTTGGGTCGCGGTTCTTGTTTGTGGATCGCTGTGATCGTCACTTGGTGAGTAGCGGGCTGCT
GGGCTGGCCGGGGCTTTCGTGGCCGCCGGGCCGCTCGGTGGGACGGAAGCGTGTGGAGAGACCGCCAAGG
GCTGTAGTCTGGGTCCGCGAGCAAGGTTGCCCTGAACTGGGGGTTGGGGGGAGCGCAGCAAAATGGCGGC
TGTTCCCGAGTCTTGAATGGAAGACGCTTGTGAGGCGGGCTGTGAGGTCGTTGAAACAAGGTGGGGGGCA
TGGTGGGCGGCAAGAACCCAAGGTCTTGAGGCCTTCGCTAATGCGGGAAAGCTCTTATTCGGGTGAGATG
GGCTGGGGCACCATCTGGGGACCCTGACGTGAAGTTTGTCACTGACTGGAGAACTCGGTTTGTCGTCTGT
TGCGGGGGCGGCAGTTATGGCGGTGCCGTTGGGCAGTGCACCCGTACCTTTGGGAGCGCGCGCCCTCGTC
GTGTCGTGACGTCACCCGTTCTGTTGGCTTATAATGCAGGGTGGGGCCACCTGCCGGTAGGTGTGCGGTA
GGCTTTTCTCCGTCGCAGGACGCAGGGTTCGGGCCTAGGGTAGGCTCTCCTGAATCGACAGGCGCCGGAC
CTCTGGTGAGGGGAGGGATAAGTGAGGCGTCAGTTTCTTTGGTCGGTTTTATGTACCTATCTTCTTAAGT
AGCTGAAGCTCCGGTTTTGAACTATGCGCTCGGGGTTGGCGAGTGTGTTTTGTGAAGTTTTTTAGGCACC
TTTTGAAATGTAATCATTTGGGTCAATATGTAATTTTCAGTGTTAGACTAGTAAATTGTCCGCTAAATTC
TGGCCGTTTTTGGCTTTTTTGTTAGACGCTAGACTGCCGGATCGAATTGTCGACGAATTCGGATCTGGCC
AATCACAAGTTTGTACAAAAAAGCTGAACGAGAAACGTAAAATGATATAAATATCAATATATTAAATTAG
ATTTTGCATAAAAAACAGACTACATAATACTGTAAAACACAACATATCCAGTCACTATGGCGGCCGCATT
AGGCACCCCAGGCTTTACACTTTATGCTTCCGGCTCGTATAATGTGTGGATTTTGAGTTAGGATCCGTCG
AGATTTTCAGGAGCTAAGGAAGCTAAAATGGAGAAAAAAATCACTGGATATACCACCGTTGATATATCCC
AATGGCATCGTAAAGAACATTTTGAGGCATTTCAGTCAGTTGCTCAATGTACCTATAACCAGACCGTTCA
GCTGGATATTACGGCCTTTTTAAAGACCGTAAAGAAAAATAAGCACAAGTTTTATCCGGCCTTTATTCAC
ATTCTTGCCCGCCTGATGAATGCTCATCCGGAATTCCGTATGGCAATGAAAGACGGTGAGCTGGTGATAT
GGGATAGTGTTCACCCTTGTTACACCGTTTTCCATGAGCAAACTGAAACGTTTTCATCGCTCTGGAGTGA
ATACCACGACGATTTCCGGCAGTTTCTACACATATATTCGCAAGATGTGGCGTGTTACGGTGAAAACCTG
GCCTATTTCCCTAAAGGGTTTATTGAGAATATGTTTTTCGTCTCAGCCAATCCCTGGGTGAGTTTCACCA
GTTTTGATTTAAACGTGGCCAATATGGACAACTTCTTCGCCCCCGTTTTCACCATGGGCAAATATTATAC
GCAAGGCGACAAGGTGCTGATGCCGCTGGCGATTCAGGTTCATCATGCCGTTTGTGATGGCTTCCATGTC
GGCAGAATGCTTAATGAATTACAACAGTACTGCGATGAGTGGCAGGGCGGGGCGTAAACGCGTGGATCCG
GCTTACTAAAAGCCAGATAACAGTATGCGTATTTGCGCGCTGATTTTTGCGGTATAAGAATATATACTGA
TATGTATACCCGAAGTATGTCAAAAAGAGGTATGCTATGAAGCAGCGTATTACAGTGACAGTTGACAGCG
ACAGCTATCAGTTGCTCAAGGCATATATGATGTCAATATCTCCGGTCTGGTAAGCACAACCATGCAGAAT
GAAGCCCGTCGTCTGCGTGCCGAACGCTGGAAAGCGGAAAATCAGGAAGGGATGGCTGAGGTCGCCCGGT
TTATTGAAATGAACGGCTCTTTTGCTGACGAGAACAGGGGCTGGTGAAATGCAGTTTAAGGTTTACACCT
ATAAAAGAGAGAGCCGTTATCGTCTGTTTGTGGATGTACAGAGTGATATTATTGACACGCCCGGGCGACG
GATGGTGATCCCCCTGGCCAGTGCACGTCTGCTGTCAGATAAAGTCTCCCGTGAACTTTACCCGGTGGTG
CATATCGGGGATGAAAGCTGGCGCATGATGACCACCGATATGGCCAGTGTGCCGGTCTCCGTTATCGGGG
AAGAAGTGGCTGATCTCAGCCACCGCGAAAATGACATCAAAAACGCCATTAACCTGATGTTCTGGGGAAT
ATAAATGTCAGGCTCCCTTATACACAGCCAGTCTGCAGGTCGACCATAGTGACTGGATATGTTGTGTTTT
ACAGTATTATGTAGTCTGTTTTTTATGCAAAATCTAATTTAATATATTGATATTTATATCATTTTACGTT
TCTCGTTCAGCTTTCTTGTACAAAGTGGTGGGTGGAGGCGGTTCAGGTGGCGGAGGAAGCGGAGGCGGTG
GAAGTTACCCCTACGACGTGCCCGACTACGCCGGCTATCCGTATGATGTCCCGGACTATGCAGGATCCTA
TCCATACGACGTTCCAGATTACGCTTAGTTAATTAAGGCCGGCCCTCGAGGTTAACGAATTCTACCGGGT
AGGGGAGGCGCTTTTCCCAAGGCAGTCTGGAGCATGCGCTTTAGCAGCCCCGCTGGGCACTTGGCGCTAC
ACAAGTGGCCTCTGGCCTCGCACACATTCCACATCCACCGGTAGGCGCCAACCGGCTCCGTTCTTTGGTG
GCCCCTTCGCGCCACCTTCTACTCCTCCCCTAGTCAGGAAGTTCCCCCCCGCCCCGCAGCTCGCGTCGTG
CAGGACGTGACAAATGGAAGTAGCACGTCTCACTAGTCTCGTGCAGATGGACAGCACCGCTGAGCAATGG
AAGCGGGTAGGCCTTTGGGGCAGCGGCCAATAGCAGCTTTGCTCCTTCGCTTTCTGGGCTCAGAGGCTGG
GAAGGGGTGGGTCCGGGGGCGGGCTCAGGGGCGGGCTCAGGGGCGGGGCGGGCGCCCGAAGGTCCTCCGG
AGGCCCGGCATTCTGCACGCTTCAAAAGCGCACGTCTGCCGCGCTGTTCTCCTCTTCCTCATCTCCGGGC
CTTTCGACCTGCAGCCCAAGCTTACCATGACCGAGTACAAGCCCACGGTGCGCCTCGCCACCCGCGACGA
CGTCCCCAGGGCCGTACGCACCCTCGCCGCCGCGTTCGCCGACTACCCCGCCACGCGCCACACCGTCGAT
CCGGACCGCCACATCGAGCGGGTCACCGAGCTGCAAGAACTCTTCCTCACGCGCGTCGGGCTCGACATCG
GCAAGGTGTGGGTCGCGGACGACGGCGCCGCGGTGGCGGTCTGGACCACGCCGGAGAGCGTCGAAGCGGG
GGCGGTGTTCGCCGAGATCGGCCCGCGCATGGCCGAGTTGAGCGGTTCCCGGCTGGCCGCGCAGCAACAG
ATGGAAGGCCTCCTGGCGCCGCACCGGCCCAAGGAGCCCGCGTGGTTCCTGGCCACCGTCGGCGTCTCGC
CCGACCACCAGGGCAAGGGTCTGGGCAGCGCCGTCGTGCTCCCCGGAGTGGAGGCGGCCGAGCGCGCCGG
GGTGCCCGCCTTCCTGGAGACCTCCGCGCCCCGCAACCTCCCCTTCTACGAGCGGCTCGGCTTCACCGTC
ACCGCCGACGTCGAGGTGCCCGAAGGACCGCGCACCTGGTGCATGACCCGCAAGCCCGGTGCCTGATGTA
CAAGTAGGAATTCGTCGAGGGACCTAATAACTTCGTATAGCATACATTATACGAAGTTATACATGTTTAA
GGGTTCCGGTTCCACTAGGTACAATTCGATATCAAGCTTATCGATAATCAACCTCTGGATTACAAAATTT
GTGAAAGATTGACTGGTATTCTTAACTATGTTGCTCCTTTTACGCTATGTGGATACGCTGCTTTAATGCC
TTTGTATCATGCTATTGCTTCCCGTATGGCTTTCATTTTCTCCTCCTTGTATAAATCCTGGTTGCTGTCT
CTTTATGAGGAGTTGTGGCCCGTTGTCAGGCAACGTGGCGTGGTGTGCACTGTGTTTGCTGACGCAACCC
CCACTGGTTGGGGCATTGCCACCACCTGTCAGCTCCTTTCCGGGACTTTCGCTTTCCCCCTCCCTATTGC
CACGGCGGAACTCATCGCCGCCTGCCTTGCCCGCTGCTGGACAGGGGCTCGGCTGTTGGGCACTGACAAT
TCCGTGGTGTTGTCGGGGAAATCATCGTCCTTTCCTTGGCTGCTCGCCTGTGTTGCCACCTGGATTCTGC
GCGGGACGTCCTTCTGCTACGTCCCTTCGGCCCTCAATCCAGCGGACCTTCCTTCCCGCGGCCTGCTGCC
GGCTCTGCGGCCTCTTCCGCGTCTTCGCCTTCGCCCTCAGACGAGTCGGATCTCCCTTTGGGCCGCCTCC
CCGCATCGATACCGTCGACCTCGATCGAGACCTAGAAAAACATGGAGCAATCACAAGTAGCAATACAGCA
GCTACCAATGCTGATTGTGCCTGGCTAGAAGCACAAGAGGAGGAGGAGGTGGGTTTTCCAGTCACACCTC
AGGTACCTTTAAGACCAATGACTTACAAGGCAGCTGTAGATCTTAGCCACTTTTTAAAAGAAAAGGGGGG
ACTGGAAGGGCTAATTCACTCCCAACGAAGACAAGATCTGCTTTTTGCTTGTACTGGGTCTCTCTGGTTA
GACCAGATCTGAGCCTGGGAGCTCTCTGGCTAACTAGGGAACCCACTGCTTAAGCCTCAATAAAGCTTGC
CTTGAGTGCTTCAAGTAGTGTGTGCCCGTCTGTTGTGTGACTCTGGTAACTAGAGATCCCTCAGACCCTT
TTAGTCAGTGTGGAAAATCTCTAGCAGTAGTAGTTCATGTCATCTTATTATTCAGTATTTATAACTTGCA
AAGAAATGAATATCAGAGAGTGAGAGGAACTTGTTTATTGCAGCTTATAATGGTTACAAATAAAGCAATA
GCATCACAAATTTCACAAATAAAGCATTTTTTTCACTGCATTCTAGTTGTGGTTTGTCCAAACTCATCAA
TGTATCTTATCATGTCTGGCTCTAGCTATCCCGCCCCTAACTCCGCCCATCCCGCCCCTAACTCCGCCCA
GTTCCGCCCATTCTCCGCCCCATGGCTGACTAATTTTTTTTATTTATGCAGAGGCCGAGGCCGCCTCGGC
CTCTGAGCTATTCCAGAAGTAGTGAGGAGGCTTTTTTGGAGGCCTAGGGACGTACCCAATTCGCCCTATA
GTGAGTCGTATTAGCATGTGAGCAAAAGGCCAGCATAAATCAAAAGAATAGACCGAGATAGGGT
[37 nt withheld, positions 5945-5981]
AAAGAACGTGGACTCCAACGTCAAAGG
[49 nt withheld, positions 6009-6057]
T
[91 nt withheld, positions 6059-6149]
G
[124 nt withheld, positions 6151-6274]
CAGGTGGCACTTTTCGGGGAAATGTGCGCGGAACCCCTATTTGTTTATTTTTCTAAATACATTCAAATAT
GTATCCGCTCATGAGACAATAACCCTGATAAATGCTTCAATAATATTGAAAAAGGAAGAGTCCTGAGGCG
GAAAGAACCAGCTGTGGAATGTGTGTCAGTTAGGGTGTGGAAAGTCCCCAGGCTCCCCAGCAGGCAGAAG
TATGCAAAGCATGCATCTCAATTAGTCAGCAACCAGGTGTGGAAAGTCCCCAGGCTCCCCAGCAGGCAGA
AGTATGCAAAGCATGCATCTCAATTAGTCAGCAACCATAGTCCCGCCCCTAACTCCGCCCATCCCGCCCC
TAACTCCGCCCAGTTCCGCCCATTCTCCGCCCCATGGCTGACTAATTTTTTTTATTTATGCAGAGGCCGA
GGCCGCCTCGGCCTCTGAGCTATTCCAGAAGTAGTGAGGAGGCTTTTTTGGAGGCCTAGGCTTTTGCAAA
GATCGATCAAGAGACAGGATGAGGATCGTTTCGCATGATTGAACAAGATGGATTGCACGCAGGTTCTCCG
GCCGCTTGGGTGGAGAGGCTATTCGGCTATGACTGGGCACAACAGACAATCGGCTGCTCTGATGCCGCCG
TGTTCCGGCTGTCAGCGCAGGGGCGCCCGGTTCTTTTTGTCAAGACCGACCTGTCCGGTGCCCTGAATGA
ACTGCAAGACGAGGCAGCGCGGCTATCGTGGCTGGCCACGACGGGCGTTCCTTGCGCAGCTGTGCTCGAC
GTTGTCACTGAAGCGGGAAGGGACTGGCTGCTATTGGGCGAAGTGCCGGGGCAGGATCTCCTGTCATCTC
ACCTTGCTCCTGCCGAGAAAGTATCCATCATGGCTGATGCAATGCGGCGGCTGCATACGCTTGATCCGGC
TACCTGCCCATTCGACCACCAAGCGAAACATCGCATCGAGCGAGCACGTACTCGGATGGAAGCCGGTCTT
GTCGATCAGGATGATCTGGACGAAGAGCATCAGGGGCTCGCGCCAGCCGAACTGTTCGCCAGGCTCAAGG
CGAGCATGCCCGACGGCGAGGATCTCGTCGTGACCCATGGCGATGCCTGCTTGCCGAATATCATGGTGGA
AAATGGCCGCTTTTCTGGATTCATCGACTGTGGCCGGCTGGGTGTGGCGGACCGCTATCAGGACATAGCG
TTGGCTACCCGTGATATTGCTGAAGAGCTTGGCGGCGAATGGGCTGACCGCTTCCTCGTGCTTTACGGTA
TCGCCGCTCCCGATTCGCAGCGCATCGCCTTCTATCGCCTTCTTGACGAGTTCTTCTGAGCGGGACTCTG
GGGTTCGAAATGACCGACCAAGCGACGCCCAACCTGCCATCACGAGATTTCGATTCCACCGCCGCCTTCT
ATGAAAGGTTGGGCTTCGGAATCGTTTTCCGGGACGCCGGCTGGATGATCCTCCAGCGCGGGGATCTCAT
GCTGGAGTTCTTCGCCCACCCTAGGGGGAGGCTAACTGAAACACGGAAGGAGACAATACCGGAAGGAACC
CGCGCTATGACGGCAATAAAAAGACAGAATAAAACGCACGGTGTTGGGTCGTTTGTTCATAAACGCGGGG
TTCGGTCCCAGGGCTGGCACTCTGTCGATACCCCACCGAGACCCCATTGGGGCCAATACGCCCGCGTTTC
TTCCTTTTCCCCACCCCACCCCCCAAGTTCGGGTGAAGGCCCAGGGCTCGCAGCCAACGTCGGGGCGGCA
GGCCCTGCCATAGCCTCAGGTTACTCATATATACTTTAGATTGATTTAAAACTTCATTTTTAATTTAAAA
GGATCTAGGTGAAGATCCTTTTTGATAATCTCATGACCAAAATCCCTTAACGTGAGTTTTCGTTCCACTG
AGCGTCAGACCCCGTAGAAAAGATCAAAGGATCTTCTTGAGATCCTTTTTTTCTGCGCGTAATCTGCTGC
TTGCAAACAAAAAAACCACCGCTACCAGCGGTGGTTTGTTTGCCGGATCAAGAGCTACCAACTCTTTTTC
CGAAGGTAACTGGCTTCAGCAGAGCGCAGATACCAAATACTGTTCTTCTAGTGTAGCCGTAGTTAGGCCA
CCACTTCAAGAACTCTGTAGCACCGCCTACATACCTCGCTCTGCTAATCCTGTTACCAGTGGCTGCTGCC
AGTGGCGATAAGTCGTGTCTTACCGGGTTGGACTCAAGACGATAGTTACCGGATAAGGCGCAGCGGTCGG
GCTGAACGGGGGGTTCGTGCACACAGCCCAGCTTGGAGCGAACGACCTACACCGAACTGAGATACCTACA
GCGTGAGCTATGAGAAAGCGCCACGCTTCCCGAAGGGAGAAAGGCGGACAGGTATCCGGTAAGCGGCAGG
GTCGGAACAGGAGAGCGCACGAGGGAGCTTCCAGGGGGAAACGCCTGGTATCTTTATAGTCCTGTCGGGT
TTCGCCACCTCTGACTTGAGCGTCGATTTTTGTGATGCTCGTCAGGGGGGCGGAGCCTATGGAAAAACGC
CAGCAACGCGGCCTTTTTACGGTTCCTGGCCTTTTGCTGGCCTTTTGCTCACATGTTCTTTCCTGCGTTA
TCCCCTGATTCTGTGGATAACCGTATTACCGCCATGCATTAGTTATTAATAGTAATCAATTACGGGGTCA
TTAGTTCATAGCCCATATATGGAGTTCCGCGTTACATAACTTACGGTAAATGGCCCGCCTGGCTGACCGC
CCAACGACCCCCGCCCATTGACGTCAATAATGACGTATGTTCCCATAGTAACGCCAATAGGGACTTTCCA
TTGACGTCAATGGGTGGAGTATTTACGGTAAACTGCCCACTTGGCAGTACATCAAGTGTATCATATGCCA
AGTACGCCCCCTATTGACGTCAATGACGGTAAATGGCCCGCCTGGCATTATGCCCAGTACATGACCTTAT
GGGACTTTCCTACTTGGCAGTACATCTACGTATTAGTCATCGCTATTACCATGGTGATGCGGTTTTGGCA
GTACATCAATGGGCGTGGATAGCGGTTTGACTCACGGGGATTTCCAAGTCTCCACCCCATTGACGTCAAT
GGGAGTTTGTTTTGGCACCAAAATCAACGGGACTTTCCAAAATGTCGTAACAACTCCGCCCCATTGACGC
AAATGGGCGGTAGGCGTGTACGGTGGGAGGTCTATATAAGCAGCGCGTTTTGCCTGTACTGGGTCTCTCT
GGTTAGACCAGATCTGAGCCTGGGAGCTCTCTGGCTAACTAGGGAACCCACTGCTTAAGCCTCAATAAAG
CTTGCCTTGAGTGCTTCAAGTAGTGTGTGCCCGTCTGTTGTGTGACTCTGGTAACTAGAGATCCCTCAGA
CCCTTTTAGTCAGTGTGGAAAATCTCTAGCAGTGGCGCCCGAACAGGGACTTGAAAGCGAAAGGGAAACC
AGAGGAGCTCTCTCGACGCAGGACTCGGCTTGCTGAAGCGCGCACGGCAAGAGGCGAGGGGCGGCGACTG
GTGAGTACGCCAAAAATTTTGACTAGCGGAGGCTAGAAGGAGAGAGATGGGTGCGAGAGCGTCAGTATTA
AGCGGGGGAGAATTAGATCGCGATGGGAAAAAATTCGGTTAAGGCCAGGGGGAAAGAAAAAATATAAATT
AAAACATATAGTATGGGCAAGCAGGGAGCTAGAACGATTCGCAGTTAATCCTGGCCTGTTAGAAACATCA
GAAGGCTGTAGACAAATACTGGGACAGCTACAACCATCCCTTCAGACAGGATCAGAAGAACTTAGATCAT
TATATAATACAGTAGCAACCCTCTATTGTGTGCATCAAAGGATAGAGATAAAAGACACCAAGGAAGCTTT
AGACAAGATAGAGGAAGAGCAAAACAAAAGTAAGACCACCGCACAGCAAGCGGCCGGCCGCTGATCTTCA
GACCTGGAGGAGGAGATATGAGGGACAATTGGAGAAGTGAATTATATAAATATAAAGTAGTAAAAATTGA
ACCATTAGGAGTAGCACCCACCAAGGCAAAGAGAAGAGTGGTGCAGAGAGAAAAAAGAGCAGTGGGAATA
GGAGCTTTGTTCCTTGGGTTCTTGGGAGCAGCAGGAAGCACTATGGGCGCAGCGTCAATGACGCTGACGG
TACAGGCCAGACAATTATTGTCTGGTATAGTGCAGCAGCAGAACAATTTGCTGAGGGCTATTGAGGCGCA
ACAGCATCTGTTGCAACTCACAGTCTGGGGCATCAAGCAGCTCCAGGCAAGAATCCTGGCTGTGGAAAGA
TACCTAAAGGATCAACAGCTCCTGGGGATTTGGGGTTGCTCTGGAAAACTCATTTGCACCACTGCTGTGC
CTTGGAATGCTAGTTGGAGTAATAAATCTCTGGAACAGATTTGGAATCACACGACCTGGATGGAGTGGGA
CAGAGAAATTAACAATTACACAAGCTTAATACACTCCTTAATTGAAGAATCGCAAAACCAGCAAGAAAAG
AATGAACAAGAATTATTGGAATTAGATAAATGGGCAAGTTTGTGGAATTGGTTTAACATAACAAATTGGC
TGTGGTATATAAAATTATTCATAATGATAGTAGGAGGCTTGGTAGGTTTAAGAATAGTTTTTGCTGTACT
TTCTATAGTGAATAGAGTTAGGCAGGGATATTCACCATTATCGTTTCAGACCCACCTCCCAACCCCGAGG
GGACCCGACAGGCCCGAAGGAATAGAAGAAGAAGGTGGAGAGAGAGACAGAGACAGATCCATTCGATTAG
TGAACGGATCGGCACTGCGTGCGCCAATTCTGCAGACAAATGGCAGTATTCATCCACAATTTTAAAAGAA
AAGGGGGGATTGGGGGGTACAGTGCAGGGGAAAGAATAGTAGACATAATAGCAACAGACATACAAACTAA
AGAATTACAAAAACAAATTACAAAAATTCAAAATTTTCGGGTTTATTACAGGG
Features (pLannotate 1.2.2; 36 found; start..end, strand, type, name):
     50..67      +  ncRNA          5' miR-30a (fragment): sequence upstream of the 71-nt precursor of the human miR-30a microRNA (Zeng et al., 2002) miRNA
     76..1287    +  promoter       UbC promoter: human ubiquitin C promoter
   1335..1459    +  protein_bind   attR1: mutant version of attR; recombination site for the Gateway® LR reaction LR Clonase™
   1484..1514    +  promoter       lac UV5 promoter: E. coli lac promoter with an "up" mutation
   1538..1567    +  promoter       cat promoter (fragment): promoter of the E. coli cat gene encoding chloramphenicol acetyltransferase
   1568..2227    +  CDS            CmR: chloramphenicol acetyltransferase; cat; confers resistance to chloramphenicol
   2406..2564    +  CDS            ccdA (fragment): CCDA_ECO57 - Also known as H, letA. Experimental evidence at protein level: Swiss-Prot protein existence level 1. Antitoxin component of a type II toxin-antitoxin (TA) system which inhibits the post-segregational killing (PSK) of plasmid-free cells, also referred to as a plasmid addiction system. Binds to and blocks the activity of CcdB; will also remove bound CcdB protein from the CcdB-GyrA complex by forming a CcdA-CcdB complex, a process termed rejuvenation. Functions as a transcriptional corepressor for the ccdAB operon, repression also requires CcdB (By similarity). From Escherichia coli
   2569..2871    +  CDS            ccdB: CCDB_ECOLI - Also known as G, letB, letD. Experimental evidence at protein level: Swiss-Prot protein existence level 1. Toxic component of a type II toxin-antitoxin (TA) system, functioning in plasmid maintainence. Responsible for the post- segregational killing (PSK) of plasmid-free cells, also referred to as a plasmid addiction system. Half-life of over 2 hours. Cell killing by CcdB is accompanied by filamentation, defects in chromosome and plasmid segregation, defects in cell division, formation of anucleate cells, decreased DNA synthesis and plasmid loss. Interferes with the activity of DN
   2915..3039    -  protein_bind   attR2: mutant version of attR; recombination site for the Gateway® LR reaction LR Clonase™
   3152..3175    +  CDS            HA (fragment): HA (human influenza hemagglutinin) epitope tag
   3217..3716    +  promoter       PGK promoter: mouse phosphoglycerate kinase 1 promoter
   3737..4336    +  CDS            PuroR: puromycin N-acetyltransferase; pac from Streptomyces alboniger; confers resistance to puromycin
   4367..4400    +  protein_bind   loxP: Cre-mediated recombination occurs in the 8-bp core sequence (GCATACAT). Cre recombinase
   4433..4456    +  misc_feature   MCS (fragment): pBluescript multiple cloning site
   4456..5044    +  misc_feature   WPRE: woodchuck hepatitis virus posttranscriptional regulatory element
   5045..5064    +  misc_feature   MCS (fragment): pBluescript multiple cloning site
   5066..5251    +  CDS            nef (fragment): NEF_HV1Z2 - Experimental evidence at protein level: Swiss-Prot protein existence level 1. Extracellular Nef protein targets CD4(+) T-lymphocytes for apoptosis by interacting with CXCR4 surface receptors. From Human immunodeficiency virus type 1 group M subtype D (isolate Z2/CDC-Z34) (HIV-1).
   5253..5486    +  LTR            3' LTR (ΔU3): self-inactivating 3' long terminal repeat (LTR) from HIV-1
   5558..5679    +  polyA_signal   SV40 poly(A) signal: SV40 polyadenylation signal
   5719..5854    +  rep_origin     SV40 ori: SV40 origin of replication
   5875..5893    -  promoter       T7 promoter: promoter for bacteriophage T7 RNA polymerase
   5916..6274    -  rep_origin     f1 ori (sequence partly withheld): f1 bacteriophage origin of replication; arrow indicates direction of (+) strand synthesis
   6301..6405    +  promoter       AmpR promoter: bla
   6407..6764    +  promoter       SV40 promoter: SV40 enhancer and early promoter
   6799..7593    +  CDS            NeoR/KanR: aminoglycoside phosphotransferase from Tn5; aph(3')-II (or nptII); confers resistance to neomycin, kanamycin, and G418 (Geneticin®)
   7614..7766    +  CDS            ble (fragment): BLE_KLEPN - Experimental evidence at protein level: Swiss-Prot protein existence level 1. Binding protein with a strong affinity to the bleomycin family of antibiotics. Binds to CL990; an antimitotic-antibiotic compound. From Klebsiella pneumoniae.
   7825..7872    +  polyA_signal   HSV TK poly(A) signal: herpes simplex virus thymidine kinase polyadenylation signal (Cole and Stacy, 1985)
   8201..8789    +  rep_origin     ori: high-copy-number ColE1/pMB1/pBR322/pUC origin of replication
   8964..9267    +  enhancer       CMV enhancer: human cytomegalovirus immediate early enhancer
   9268..9467    +  promoter       CMV promoter: human cytomegalovirus (CMV) immediate early promoter
   9485..9665    +  LTR            5' LTR (truncated): truncated 5' long terminal repeat (LTR) from HIV-1
   9712..9837    +  misc_feature   HIV-1 Ψ: packaging signal of human immunodeficiency virus type 1
   9821..10159   +  CDS            HIV-1 gag (fragment): gag protein from human immunodeficiency virus 1; gag
  10334..10567   +  misc_feature   RRE: The Rev response element (RRE) of HIV-1 allows for Rev-dependent mRNA export from the nucleus to the cytoplasm.
  10944..11044   +  CDS            Rev (fragment): human immunodeficiency virus 1 (HIV-1) Rev protein; rev; enhances nuclear export of unspliced and incompletely spliced viral mRNAs
  11094..11211   +  misc_feature   cPPT/CTS: central polypurine tract and central termination sequence of HIV-1
