[The description below was written by a language model from this plasmid's Addgene catalogue record and pLannotate feature annotations shown in this document.]
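Description:
plenti-UBC-gate-3xHA-pGK-PUR is an empty lentiviral Gateway destination vector (about 11.2 kb) for mammalian expression, derived from plenti-UBC-HA-gate-pGK-HYG. It carries no insert. Instead, the human ubiquitin C (UbC) promoter sits upstream of a Gateway cassette flanked by attR1 and attR2, which contains a chloramphenicol acetyltransferase gene and the ccdB toxin gene. In an LR recombination reaction, an open reading frame from an entry clone replaces this cassette, and loss of ccdB provides counterselection against unrecombined vector. Because ccdB is present, the empty backbone is maintained in a ccdB-tolerant strain under chloramphenicol and kanamycin selection. Kanamycin resistance comes from a Tn5 NeoR/KanR gene driven by tandem bacterial (AmpR) and SV40 promoters. Replication in bacteria relies on a high-copy ColE1/pUC-type origin, and f1 and SV40 origins are also annotated.

Downstream of attR2 the backbone supplies a C-terminal 3xHA epitope tag, so a recombined ORF lacking a stop codon would be expressed as an HA-tagged fusion; the automated annotation detects only a single HA fragment there. A mouse PGK promoter then drives puromycin N-acetyltransferase for selection of transduced cells, followed by a single loxP site and a WPRE, which enhances transcript expression. The viral framework is a self-inactivating HIV-1 design. A CMV enhancer/promoter fused to a truncated 5' LTR drives genomic RNA production in packaging cells, and it is followed by the Ψ packaging signal, a partial gag, the RRE and the cPPT/CTS. A ΔU3 3' LTR and an SV40 polyadenylation signal close the unit. The vector is intended for stable, moderate-level expression of HA-tagged proteins in mammalian cells by lentiviral transduction.
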