Addgene plasmid #107393: plenti-UBC-gate-3xHA-pGK-PUR
Purpose: (Empty Backbone) Lentiviral gateway destination vector
Depositing lab: William Kaelin. Depositing organization: Dana-Farber Cancer Institute. Publication: The myeloma drug lenalidomide promotes the cereblon-dependent destruction of Ikaros proteins. Lu G, Middleton RE, Sun H, Naniong M, Ott CJ, Mitsiades CS, Wong KK, Bradner JE, Kaelin WG Jr. Science. 2014 Jan 17;343(6168):305-9. doi: 10.1126/science.1244917. Epub 2013 Nov 29. PubMed 24292623.
Backbone
  Vector backbone: plenti-UBC-HA-gate-pGK-HYG
  Vector type: Mammalian Expression, Lentiviral ; Gateway Destination
  Tag / fusion protein: 3xHA (C terminal on backbone)
Growth in bacteria
  Bacterial resistance: Chloramphenicol and Kanamycin, 25 & 50 μg/mL
  Growth temperature: 30°C
  Growth strain: ccdB Survival
  Copy number: Unknown
Gene/Insert
  Gene/Insert name: None
  Tag / fusion protein: 3xHA (C terminal on backbone)
Terms and licenses: Academic/Nonprofit Terms; Industry Terms: Not Available to Industry
How to cite: plenti-UBC-gate-3xHA-pGK-PUR was a gift from William Kaelin (Addgene plasmid # 107393 ; http://n2t.net/addgene:107393 ; RRID:Addgene_107393)
